>Addgene plasmid #49683 | pVRa28_1088 | depositor full sequence | sequence record 74465 | pVRa28_1088 sequence 6017 bps
ATGTTTGATAGCCTGCGCAAAAAAAAAAGCGAACCGGCAGTTCTGAGCGAAATGCTGACCAAACAGCGTC
GTTATGATAGTCTGGTTCGTGCACTGCATACCGATATTTTTCGTTATGCATTTTGGCTGTGCGGTGATAA
ACATGTTGCAGAAGATATTACCCAAGAAACCTTTCTGCGTGCATGGCGTAGCCTGGATAGCCTGAATGAT
GAAAAAGCAGCAAAAGCATGGCTGATTACCATTCTGCGTCGTGAAAATGCACGTCGTTTTGAACGTAAAC
AGTTCGATTATTCCGATGTTGAACAGGATCTGCTGGAAGATGTTCTGAGCACCAGCCATGAAGAAGATAC
CGAACAGTATTGGCTGCGTCGTCAGATTGGTAAACTGGATATTGAATATCGTGAACCGCTGCTGCTGCAG
CTGATTGGTGGTTTTAGCGGTGAAGAAATTGCAACCATGCTGGAACTGAATCGTAATACCGTTATGACCC
GTCTGTTTCGTGCCCGTAATCAGCTGAAAGATGCACTGGAAGCACCGGAAGTTCGTGGTCAGAGCAATGG
TTAAGGATCCAAGCTTGCGGCCGCACTCGAGCACCACCACCACCACCACTGAGATCCGGCTGCTAACAAA
GCCCGAAAGGAAGCTGAGTTGGCTGCTGCCACCGCTGAGCAATAACTAGCATAACCCCTTGGGGCCTCTA
AACGGGTCTTGAGGGGTTTTTTGCTGAAAGGAGGAACTATATCCGGATTGGCGAATGGG
[124 nt withheld, positions 760-883]
C
[91 nt withheld, positions 885-975]
A
[49 nt withheld, positions 977-1025]
CCTTTGACGTTGGAGTCCACGTTCTTT
[37 nt withheld, positions 1053-1089]
ACCCTATCTCGGTCTATTCTTTTGATTTATAAGGGATTTTGCCGATTTCGGCCTATTGGTTAAAAAATGA
GCTGATTTAACAAAAATTTAACGCGAATTTTAACAAAATATTAACGTTTACAATTTCAGGTGGCACTTTT
CGGGGAAATGTGCGCGGAACCCCTATTTGTTTATTTTTCTAAATACATTCAAATATGTATCCGCTCATGA
GACAATAACCCTGATAAATGCTTCAATAATATTGAAAAAGGAAGAGTATGAGTATTCAACATTTCCGTGT
CGCCCTTATTCCCTTTTTTGCGGCATTTTGCCTTCCTGTTTTTGCTCACCCAGAAACGCTGGTGAAAGTA
AAAGATGCTGAAGATCAGTTGGGTGCACGAGTGGGTTACATCGAACTGGATCTCAACAGCGGTAAGATCC
TTGAGAGTTTTCGCCCCGAAGAACGTTTTCCAATGATGAGCACTTTTAAAGTTCTGCTATGTGGCGCGGT
ATTATCCCGTATTGACGCCGGGCAAGAGCAACTCGGTCGCCGCATACACTATTCTCAGAATGACTTGGTT
GAGTACTCACCAGTCACAGAAAAGCATCTTACGGATGGCATGACAGTAAGAGAATTATGCAGTGCTGCCA
TAACCATGAGTGATAACACTGCGGCCAACTTACTTCTGACAACGATCGGAGGACCGAAGGAGCTAACCGC
TTTTTTGCACAACATGGGGGATCATGTAACTCGCCTTGATCGTTGGGAACCGGAGCTGAATGAAGCCATA
CCAAACGACGAGCGTGACACCACGATGCCTGCAGCAATGGCAACAACGTTGCGCAAACTATTAACTGGCG
AACTACTTACTCTAGCTTCCCGGCAACAATTAATAGACTGGATGGAGGCGGATAAAGTTGCAGGACCACT
TCTGCGCTCGGCCCTTCCGGCTGGCTGGTTTATTGCTGATAAATCTGGAGCCGGTGAGCGTGGGTCTCGC
GGTATCATTGCAGCACTGGGGCCAGATGGTAAGCCCTCCCGTATCGTAGTTATCTACACGACGGGGAGTC
AGGCAACTATGGATGAACGAAATAGACAGATCGCTGAGATAGGTGCCTCACTGATTAAGCATTGGTAACT
GTCAGACCAAGTTTACTCATATATACTTTAGATTGATTTAAAACTTCATTTTTAATTTAAAAGGATCTAG
GTGAAGATCCTTTTTGATAATCTCATGACCAAAATCCCTTAACGTGAGTTTTCGTTCCACTGAGCGTCAG
ACCCCGTAGAAAAGATCAAAGGATCTTCTTGAGATCCTTTTTTTCTGCGCGTAATCTGCTGCTTGCAAAC
AAAAAAACCACCGCTACCAGCGGTGGTTTGTTTGCCGGATCAAGAGCTACCAACTCTTTTTCCGAAGGTA
ACTGGCTTCAGCAGAGCGCAGATACCAAATACTGTCCTTCTAGTGTAGCCGTAGTTAGGCCACCACTTCA
AGAACTCTGTAGCACCGCCTACATACCTCGCTCTGCTAATCCTGTTACCAGTGGCTGCTGCCAGTGGCGA
TAAGTCGTGTCTTACCGGGTTGGACTCAAGACGATAGTTACCGGATAAGGCGCAGCGGTCGGGCTGAACG
GGGGGTTCGTGCACACAGCCCAGCTTGGAGCGAACGACCTACACCGAACTGAGATACCTACAGCGTGAGC
TATGAGAAAGCGCCACGCTTCCCGAAGGGAGAAAGGCGGACAGGTATCCGGTAAGCGGCAGGGTCGGAAC
AGGAGAGCGCACGAGGGAGCTTCCAGGGGGAAACGCCTGGTATCTTTATAGTCCTGTCGGGTTTCGCCAC
CTCTGACTTGAGCGTCGATTTTTGTGATGCTCGTCAGGGGGGCGGAGCCTATGGAAAAACGCCAGCAACG
CGGCCTTTTTACGGTTCCTGGCCTTTTGCTGGCCTTTTGCTCACATGTTCTTTCCTGCGTTATCCCCTGA
TTCTGTGGATAACCGTATTACCGCCTTTGAGTGAGCTGATACCGCTCGCCGCAGCCGAACGACCGAGCGC
AGCGAGTCAGTGAGCGAGGAAGCGGAAGAGCGCCTGATGCGGTATTTTCTCCTTACGCATCTGTGCGGTA
TTTCACACCGCATATATGGTGCACTCTCAGTACAATCTGCTCTGATGCCGCATAGTTAAGCCAGTATACA
CTCCGCTATCGCTACGTGACTGGGTCATGGCTGCGCCCCGACACCCGCCAACACCCGCTGACGCGCCCTG
ACGGGCTTGTCTGCTCCCGGCATCCGCTTACAGACAAGCTGTGACCGTCTCCGGGAGCTGCATGTGTCAG
AGGTTTTCACCGTCATCACCGAAACGCGCGAGGCAGCTGCGGTAAAGCTCATCAGCGTGGTCGTGAAGCG
ATTCACAGATGTCTGCCTGTTCATCCGCGTCCAGCTCGTTGAGTTTCTCCAGAAGCGTTAATGTCTGGCT
TCTGATAAAGCGGGCCATGTTAAGGGCGGTTTTTTCCTGTTTGGTCACTGATGCCTCCGTGTAAGGGGGA
TTTCTGTTCATGGGGGTAATGATACCGATGAAACGAGAGAGGATGCTCACGATACGGGTTACTGATGATG
AACATGCCCGGTTACTGGAACGTTGTGAGGGTAAACAACTGGCGGTATGGATGCGGCGGGACCAGAGAAA
AATCACTCAGGGTCAATGCCAGCGCTTCGTTAATACAGATGTAGGTGTTCCACAGGGTAGCCAGCAGCAT
CCTGCGATGCAGATCCGGAACATAATGGTGCAGGGCGCTGACTTCCGCGTTTCCAGACTTTACGAAACAC
GGAAACCGAAGACCATTCATGTTGTTGCTCAGGTCGCAGACGTTTTGCAGCAGCAGTCGCTTCACGTTCG
CTCGCGTATCGGTGATTCATTCTGCTAACCAGTAAGGCAACCCCGCCAGCCTAGCCGGGTCCTCAACGAC
AGGAGCACGATCATGCGCACCCGTGGGGCCGCCATGCCGGCGATAATGGCCTGCTTCTCGCCGAAACGTT
TGGTGGCGGGACCAGTGACGAAGGCTTGAGCGAGGGCGTGCAAGATTCCGAATACCGCAAGCGACAGGCC
GATCATCGTCGCGCTCCAGCGAAAGCGGTCCTCGCCGAAAATGACCCAGAGCGCTGCCGGCACCTGTCCT
ACGAGTTGCATGATAAAGAAGACAGTCATAAGTGCGGCGACGATAGTCATGCCCCGCGCCCACCGGAAGG
AGCTGACTGGGTTGAAGGCTCTCAAGGGCATCGGTCGAGATCCCGGTGCCTAATGAGTGAGCTAACTTAC
ATTAATTGCGTTGCGCTCACTGCCCGCTTTCCAGTCGGGAAACCTGTCGTGCCAGCTGCATTAATGAATC
GGCCAACGCGCGGGGAGAGGCGGTTTGCGTATTGGGCGCCAGGGTGGTTTTTCTTTTCACCAGTGAGACG
GGCAACAGCTGATTGCCCTTCACCGCCTGGCCCTGAGAGAGTTGCAGCAAGCGGTCCACGCTGGTTTGCC
CCAGCAGGCGAAAATCCTGTTTGATGGTGGTTAACGGCGGGATATAACATGAGCTGTCTTCGGTATCGTC
GTATCCCACTACCGAGATATCCGCACCAACGCGCAGCCCGGACTCGGTAATGGCGCGCATTGCGCCCAGC
GCCATCTGATCGTTGGCAACCAGCATCGCAGTGGGAACGATGCCCTCATTCAGCATTTGCATGGTTTGTT
GAAAACCGGACATGGCACTCCAGTCGCCTTCCCGTTCCGCTATCGGCTGAATTTGATTGCGAGTGAGATA
TTTATGCCAGCCAGCCAGACGCAGACGCGCCGAGACAGAACTTAATGGGCCCGCTAACAGCGCGATTTGC
TGGTGACCCAATGCGACCAGATGCTCCACGCCCAGTCGCGTACCGTCTTCATGGGAGAAAATAATACTGT
TGATGGGTGTCTGGTCAGAGACATCAAGAAATAACGCCGGAACATTAGTGCAGGCAGCTTCCACAGCAAT
GGCATCCTGGTCATCCAGCGGATAGTTAATGATCAGCCCACTGACGCGTTGCGCGAGAAGATTGTGCACC
GCCGCTTTACAGGCTTCGACGCCGCTTCGTTCTACCATCGACACCACCACGCTGGCACCCAGTTGATCGG
CGCGAGATTTAATCGCCGCGACAATTTGCGACGGCGCGTGCAGGGCCAGACTGGAGGTGGCAACGCCAAT
CAGCAACGACTGTTTGCCCGCCAGTTGTTGTGCCACGCGGTTGGGAATGTAATTCAGCTCCGCCATCGCC
GCTTCCACTTTTTCCCGCGTTTTCGCAGAAACGTGGCTGGCCTGGTTCACCACGCGGGAAACGGTCTGAT
AAGAGACACCGGCATACTCTGCGACATCGTATAACGTTACTGGTTTCACATTCACCACCCTGAATTGACT
CTCTTCCGGGCGCTATCATGCCATACCGCGAAAGGTTTTGCGCCATTCGATGGTGTCCGGGATCTCGACG
CTCTCCCTTATGCGACTCCTGCATTAGGAAGCAGCCCAGTAGTAGGTTGAGGCCGTTGAGCACCGCCGCC
GCAAGGAATGGTGCATGCAAGGAGATGGCGCCCAACAGTCCCCCGGCCACGGGGCCTGCCACCATACCCA
CGCCGAAACAAGCGCTCATGAGCCCGAAGTGGCGAGCCCGATCTTCCCCATCGGTGATGTCGGCGATATA
GGCGCCAGCAACCGCACCTGTGGCGCCGGTGATGCCGGCCACGATGCGTCCGGCGTAGAGGATCGAGATC
TCGATCCCGCGAAATTAATACGACTCACTATAGGGGAATTGTGAGCGGATAACAATTCCCCTCTAGAAAT
AATTTTGTTTAACTTTAAGAAGGAGATATACCATGGGCAGCAGCCATCATCATCATCATCACAGCAGCGG
CCTGGAAGTTCTGTTCCAGGGGCCCCAT
Features (pLannotate 1.2.2; 19 found; start..end, strand, type, name):
    592..609     +  CDS            9xHis (fragment): 9xHis affinity tag
    619..668     +  CDS            SET1 (fragment): solubility-enhancement tag derived from T7 phage gene 10B
    676..723     +  terminator     T7 terminator: transcription terminator for bacteriophage T7 RNA polymerase
    760..1215    +  rep_origin     f1 ori (sequence partly withheld): f1 bacteriophage origin of replication; arrow indicates direction of (+) strand synthesis
   1242..1346    +  promoter       AmpR promoter: bla
   1347..2207    +  CDS            AmpR: β-lactamase; bla; confers resistance to ampicillin, carbenicillin, and related antibiotics
   2378..2966    +  rep_origin     ori: high-copy-number ColE1/pMB1/pBR322/pUC origin of replication
   3152..3294    -  misc_feature   bom: basis of mobility region from pBR322
   3396..3587    -  CDS            rop: Rop protein, which maintains plasmids at low copy number; rop
   3604..3984    +  CDS            YPB1_ECOLX: Protein predicted: Swiss-Prot protein existence level 4. From Escherichia coli.
   4056..4347    -  CDS            TcR (fragment): tetracycline efflux protein; tet; confers resistance to tetracycline
   4362..4383    -  protein_bind   CAP binding site: CAP binding activates transcription in the presence of cAMP. E. coli catabolite activator protein
   4396..5478    -  CDS            lacI: lac repressor; lacI; The lac repressor binds to the lac operator to inhibit transcription in E. coli. This inhibition can be relieved by adding lactose or isopropyl-β-D-thiogalactopyranoside (IPTG).
   5479..5556    -  promoter       lacI promoter: lacI
   5564..5843    -  CDS            TcR (fragment): tetracycline efflux protein; tet; confers resistance to tetracycline
   5865..5883    +  promoter       T7 promoter: promoter for bacteriophage T7 RNA polymerase
   5884..5908    +  protein_bind   lac operator: The lac repressor binds to the lac operator to inhibit transcription in E. coli. This inhibition can be relieved by adding lactose or isopropyl-β-D-thiogalactopyranoside (IPTG). lac repressor encoded by lacI
   5923..5945    +  RBS            RBS: efficient ribosome binding site from bacteriophage T7 gene 10 (Olins and Rangwala, 1989)
   5964..5980    +  CDS            capTEV™ (fragment): composite tag for in vivo biotinylation, TEV protease cleavage, and 6xHis tagging
