[The description below was written by a language model from this plasmid's Addgene catalogue record and pLannotate feature annotations shown in this document.]
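Description:
pVRa28_1088 is a low-copy bacterial expression plasmid from a synthetic-biology collection built to map crosstalk among extracytoplasmic function (ECF) sigma factors, anti-sigmas and their promoters, with the aim of designing orthogonal genetic switches. It is built on the pVRa backbone, whose annotated layout resembles a pET-type vector. It has a ColE1/pMB1-family origin accompanied by the rop gene and the pBR322 bom region, consistent with the recorded low copy number, together with an f1 phage origin and a β-lactamase gene with its own promoter for ampicillin selection. Short tetracycline-resistance fragments flanking the lacI cassette appear to be nonfunctional remnants of the pBR322 lineage.

The insert is ECF28_1088, an ECF sigma factor gene from Shewanella frigidimarina NCIMB 400, codon optimized for E. coli and cloned between NdeI and HindIII sites that remain intact. The feature table does not annotate the sigma factor coding sequence itself. It presumably occupies the unannotated stretch spanning the sequence origin, between the leader tag and the downstream elements. Expression is driven by a T7 promoter fused to a lac operator, followed by the strong T7 gene 10 ribosome binding site and closed by a T7 terminator. A plasmid-borne lacI gene with its own promoter supplies repressor, so transcription requires T7 RNA polymerase in the host and is inducible with IPTG. The backbone adds an N-terminal His6 tag with a PreScission protease site. The small "capTEV" fragment called just after the RBS probably reflects this His-tag region. The His and SET1 fragments annotated upstream of the terminator look like vector-derived sequence beyond the cloning site, and the record does not indicate that they are fused to the protein. The plasmid provides controlled expression of this sigma factor for testing promoter activation and orthogonality.
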