Addgene plasmid #49683: pVRa28_1088
Depositing lab: Christopher Voigt. Depositing organization: University of California, San Francisco (UCSF). Publication: Design of orthogonal genetic switches based on a crosstalk map of sigmas, anti-sigmas, and promoters. Rhodius VA, Segall-Shapiro TH, Sharon BD, Ghodasara A, Orlova E, Tabakh H, Burkhardt DH, Clancy K, Peterson TC, Gross CA, Voigt CA. Mol Syst Biol. 2013 Oct 29;9:702. doi: 10.1038/msb.2013.58. PubMed 24169405.
Backbone
  Vector backbone: pVRa
  Vector type: Bacterial Expression, Synthetic Biology
Growth in bacteria
  Bacterial resistance: Ampicillin, 100 μg/mL
  Growth temperature: 37°C
  Growth strain: DH10B
  Copy number: Low Copy
Gene/Insert
  Gene/Insert name: ECF28_1088
  Species: Shewanella frigidimarina NCIMB 400
  Mutation: Codon optimized for E.coli
  Promoter: pT7-lacO
  Tag / fusion protein: His6-PreScission (N terminal on backbone)
  Cloning method: Restriction Enzyme; 5′ cloning site NdeI (not destroyed); 3′ cloning site HindIII (not destroyed)
  Sequencing primers: 5′ CGATATAGGCGCCAGCAAC; 3′ CAGCAGCCAACTCAGCTTC
Terms and licenses: Academic/Nonprofit Terms; Industry Terms: Not Available to Industry
How to cite: pVRa28_1088 was a gift from Christopher Voigt (Addgene plasmid # 49683 ; http://n2t.net/addgene:49683 ; RRID:Addgene_49683)
