>Addgene plasmid #49683 | pVRa28_1088 | depositor partial sequence | sequence record 74044 | ECF gene
ATGTTTGATAGCCTGCGCAAAAAAAAAAGCGAACCGGCAGTTCTGAGCGAAATGCTGACCAAACAGCGTC
GTTATGATAGTCTGGTTCGTGCACTGCATACCGATATTTTTCGTTATGCATTTTGGCTGTGCGGTGATAA
ACATGTTGCAGAAGATATTACCCAAGAAACCTTTCTGCGTGCATGGCGTAGCCTGGATAGCCTGAATGAT
GAAAAAGCAGCAAAAGCATGGCTGATTACCATTCTGCGTCGTGAAAATGCACGTCGTTTTGAACGTAAAC
AGTTCGATTATTCCGATGTTGAACAGGATCTGCTGGAAGATGTTCTGAGCACCAGCCATGAAGAAGATAC
CGAACAGTATTGGCTGCGTCGTCAGATTGGTAAACTGGATATTGAATATCGTGAACCGCTGCTGCTGCAG
CTGATTGGTGGTTTTAGCGGTGAAGAAATTGCAACCATGCTGGAACTGAATCGTAATACCGTTATGACCC
GTCTGTTTCGTGCCCGTAATCAGCTGAAAGATGCACTGGAAGCACCGGAAGTTCGTGGTCAGAGCAATGG
TTAA
