>Addgene plasmid #49683 | pVRa28_1088 | depositor partial sequence | sequence record 74045 | pVRa backbone
GGATCCAAGCTTGCGGCCGCACTCGAGCACCACCACCACCACCACTGAGATCCGGCTGCTAACAAAGCCC
GAAAGGAAGCTGAGTTGGCTGCTGCCACCGCTGAGCAATAACTAGCATAACCCCTTGGGGCCTCTAAACG
GGTCTTGAGGGGTTTTTTGCTGAAAGGAGGAACTATATCCGGATTGGCGAATGGG
[124 nt withheld, positions 196-319]
C
[91 nt withheld, positions 321-411]
A
[49 nt withheld, positions 413-461]
CCTTTGACGTTGGAGTCCACGTTCTTT
[37 nt withheld, positions 489-525]
ACCCTATCTCGGTCTATTCTTTTGATTTATAAGGGATTTTGCCGATTTCGGCCTATTGGTTAAAAAATGA
GCTGATTTAACAAAAATTTAACGCGAATTTTAACAAAATATTAACGTTTACAATTTCAGGTGGCACTTTT
CGGGGAAATGTGCGCGGAACCCCTATTTGTTTATTTTTCTAAATACATTCAAATATGTATCCGCTCATGA
GACAATAACCCTGATAAATGCTTCAATAATATTGAAAAAGGAAGAGTATGAGTATTCAACATTTCCGTGT
CGCCCTTATTCCCTTTTTTGCGGCATTTTGCCTTCCTGTTTTTGCTCACCCAGAAACGCTGGTGAAAGTA
AAAGATGCTGAAGATCAGTTGGGTGCACGAGTGGGTTACATCGAACTGGATCTCAACAGCGGTAAGATCC
TTGAGAGTTTTCGCCCCGAAGAACGTTTTCCAATGATGAGCACTTTTAAAGTTCTGCTATGTGGCGCGGT
ATTATCCCGTATTGACGCCGGGCAAGAGCAACTCGGTCGCCGCATACACTATTCTCAGAATGACTTGGTT
GAGTACTCACCAGTCACAGAAAAGCATCTTACGGATGGCATGACAGTAAGAGAATTATGCAGTGCTGCCA
TAACCATGAGTGATAACACTGCGGCCAACTTACTTCTGACAACGATCGGAGGACCGAAGGAGCTAACCGC
TTTTTTGCACAACATGGGGGATCATGTAACTCGCCTTGATCGTTGGGAACCGGAGCTGAATGAAGCCATA
CCAAACGACGAGCGTGACACCACGATGCCTGCAGCAATGGCAACAACGTTGCGCAAACTATTAACTGGCG
AACTACTTACTCTAGCTTCCCGGCAACAATTAATAGACTGGATGGAGGCGGATAAAGTTGCAGGACCACT
TCTGCGCTCGGCCCTTCCGGCTGGCTGGTTTATTGCTGATAAATCTGGAGCCGGTGAGCGTGGGTCTCGC
GGTATCATTGCAGCACTGGGGCCAGATGGTAAGCCCTCCCGTATCGTAGTTATCTACACGACGGGGAGTC
AGGCAACTATGGATGAACGAAATAGACAGATCGCTGAGATAGGTGCCTCACTGATTAAGCATTGGTAACT
GTCAGACCAAGTTTACTCATATATACTTTAGATTGATTTAAAACTTCATTTTTAATTTAAAAGGATCTAG
GTGAAGATCCTTTTTGATAATCTCATGACCAAAATCCCTTAACGTGAGTTTTCGTTCCACTGAGCGTCAG
ACCCCGTAGAAAAGATCAAAGGATCTTCTTGAGATCCTTTTTTTCTGCGCGTAATCTGCTGCTTGCAAAC
AAAAAAACCACCGCTACCAGCGGTGGTTTGTTTGCCGGATCAAGAGCTACCAACTCTTTTTCCGAAGGTA
ACTGGCTTCAGCAGAGCGCAGATACCAAATACTGTCCTTCTAGTGTAGCCGTAGTTAGGCCACCACTTCA
AGAACTCTGTAGCACCGCCTACATACCTCGCTCTGCTAATCCTGTTACCAGTGGCTGCTGCCAGTGGCGA
TAAGTCGTGTCTTACCGGGTTGGACTCAAGACGATAGTTACCGGATAAGGCGCAGCGGTCGGGCTGAACG
GGGGGTTCGTGCACACAGCCCAGCTTGGAGCGAACGACCTACACCGAACTGAGATACCTACAGCGTGAGC
TATGAGAAAGCGCCACGCTTCCCGAAGGGAGAAAGGCGGACAGGTATCCGGTAAGCGGCAGGGTCGGAAC
AGGAGAGCGCACGAGGGAGCTTCCAGGGGGAAACGCCTGGTATCTTTATAGTCCTGTCGGGTTTCGCCAC
CTCTGACTTGAGCGTCGATTTTTGTGATGCTCGTCAGGGGGGCGGAGCCTATGGAAAAACGCCAGCAACG
CGGCCTTTTTACGGTTCCTGGCCTTTTGCTGGCCTTTTGCTCACATGTTCTTTCCTGCGTTATCCCCTGA
TTCTGTGGATAACCGTATTACCGCCTTTGAGTGAGCTGATACCGCTCGCCGCAGCCGAACGACCGAGCGC
AGCGAGTCAGTGAGCGAGGAAGCGGAAGAGCGCCTGATGCGGTATTTTCTCCTTACGCATCTGTGCGGTA
TTTCACACCGCATATATGGTGCACTCTCAGTACAATCTGCTCTGATGCCGCATAGTTAAGCCAGTATACA
CTCCGCTATCGCTACGTGACTGGGTCATGGCTGCGCCCCGACACCCGCCAACACCCGCTGACGCGCCCTG
ACGGGCTTGTCTGCTCCCGGCATCCGCTTACAGACAAGCTGTGACCGTCTCCGGGAGCTGCATGTGTCAG
AGGTTTTCACCGTCATCACCGAAACGCGCGAGGCAGCTGCGGTAAAGCTCATCAGCGTGGTCGTGAAGCG
ATTCACAGATGTCTGCCTGTTCATCCGCGTCCAGCTCGTTGAGTTTCTCCAGAAGCGTTAATGTCTGGCT
TCTGATAAAGCGGGCCATGTTAAGGGCGGTTTTTTCCTGTTTGGTCACTGATGCCTCCGTGTAAGGGGGA
TTTCTGTTCATGGGGGTAATGATACCGATGAAACGAGAGAGGATGCTCACGATACGGGTTACTGATGATG
AACATGCCCGGTTACTGGAACGTTGTGAGGGTAAACAACTGGCGGTATGGATGCGGCGGGACCAGAGAAA
AATCACTCAGGGTCAATGCCAGCGCTTCGTTAATACAGATGTAGGTGTTCCACAGGGTAGCCAGCAGCAT
CCTGCGATGCAGATCCGGAACATAATGGTGCAGGGCGCTGACTTCCGCGTTTCCAGACTTTACGAAACAC
GGAAACCGAAGACCATTCATGTTGTTGCTCAGGTCGCAGACGTTTTGCAGCAGCAGTCGCTTCACGTTCG
CTCGCGTATCGGTGATTCATTCTGCTAACCAGTAAGGCAACCCCGCCAGCCTAGCCGGGTCCTCAACGAC
AGGAGCACGATCATGCGCACCCGTGGGGCCGCCATGCCGGCGATAATGGCCTGCTTCTCGCCGAAACGTT
TGGTGGCGGGACCAGTGACGAAGGCTTGAGCGAGGGCGTGCAAGATTCCGAATACCGCAAGCGACAGGCC
GATCATCGTCGCGCTCCAGCGAAAGCGGTCCTCGCCGAAAATGACCCAGAGCGCTGCCGGCACCTGTCCT
ACGAGTTGCATGATAAAGAAGACAGTCATAAGTGCGGCGACGATAGTCATGCCCCGCGCCCACCGGAAGG
AGCTGACTGGGTTGAAGGCTCTCAAGGGCATCGGTCGAGATCCCGGTGCCTAATGAGTGAGCTAACTTAC
ATTAATTGCGTTGCGCTCACTGCCCGCTTTCCAGTCGGGAAACCTGTCGTGCCAGCTGCATTAATGAATC
GGCCAACGCGCGGGGAGAGGCGGTTTGCGTATTGGGCGCCAGGGTGGTTTTTCTTTTCACCAGTGAGACG
GGCAACAGCTGATTGCCCTTCACCGCCTGGCCCTGAGAGAGTTGCAGCAAGCGGTCCACGCTGGTTTGCC
CCAGCAGGCGAAAATCCTGTTTGATGGTGGTTAACGGCGGGATATAACATGAGCTGTCTTCGGTATCGTC
GTATCCCACTACCGAGATATCCGCACCAACGCGCAGCCCGGACTCGGTAATGGCGCGCATTGCGCCCAGC
GCCATCTGATCGTTGGCAACCAGCATCGCAGTGGGAACGATGCCCTCATTCAGCATTTGCATGGTTTGTT
GAAAACCGGACATGGCACTCCAGTCGCCTTCCCGTTCCGCTATCGGCTGAATTTGATTGCGAGTGAGATA
TTTATGCCAGCCAGCCAGACGCAGACGCGCCGAGACAGAACTTAATGGGCCCGCTAACAGCGCGATTTGC
TGGTGACCCAATGCGACCAGATGCTCCACGCCCAGTCGCGTACCGTCTTCATGGGAGAAAATAATACTGT
TGATGGGTGTCTGGTCAGAGACATCAAGAAATAACGCCGGAACATTAGTGCAGGCAGCTTCCACAGCAAT
GGCATCCTGGTCATCCAGCGGATAGTTAATGATCAGCCCACTGACGCGTTGCGCGAGAAGATTGTGCACC
GCCGCTTTACAGGCTTCGACGCCGCTTCGTTCTACCATCGACACCACCACGCTGGCACCCAGTTGATCGG
CGCGAGATTTAATCGCCGCGACAATTTGCGACGGCGCGTGCAGGGCCAGACTGGAGGTGGCAACGCCAAT
CAGCAACGACTGTTTGCCCGCCAGTTGTTGTGCCACGCGGTTGGGAATGTAATTCAGCTCCGCCATCGCC
GCTTCCACTTTTTCCCGCGTTTTCGCAGAAACGTGGCTGGCCTGGTTCACCACGCGGGAAACGGTCTGAT
AAGAGACACCGGCATACTCTGCGACATCGTATAACGTTACTGGTTTCACATTCACCACCCTGAATTGACT
CTCTTCCGGGCGCTATCATGCCATACCGCGAAAGGTTTTGCGCCATTCGATGGTGTCCGGGATCTCGACG
CTCTCCCTTATGCGACTCCTGCATTAGGAAGCAGCCCAGTAGTAGGTTGAGGCCGTTGAGCACCGCCGCC
GCAAGGAATGGTGCATGCAAGGAGATGGCGCCCAACAGTCCCCCGGCCACGGGGCCTGCCACCATACCCA
CGCCGAAACAAGCGCTCATGAGCCCGAAGTGGCGAGCCCGATCTTCCCCATCGGTGATGTCGGCGATATA
GGCGCCAGCAACCGCACCTGTGGCGCCGGTGATGCCGGCCACGATGCGTCCGGCGTAGAGGATCGAGATC
TCGATCCCGCGAAATTAATACGACTCACTATAGGGGAATTGTGAGCGGATAACAATTCCCCTCTAGAAAT
AATTTTGTTTAACTTTAAGAAGGAGATATACCATGGGCAGCAGCCATCATCATCATCATCACAGCAGCGG
CCTGGAAGTTCTGTTCCAGGGGCCCCAT
