>Addgene plasmid #49683 | pVRa28_1088 | addgene partial sequence | sequence record 77264 | pBRrevBam 5'-GGTGATGTCGGCGATATAGG-3'
GGTGATGCCGGCCACGATGCGTCCGGCGTAGAGGATCGAGATCTCGATCCCGCGAAATTAATACGACTCA
CTATAGGGGAATTGTGAGCGGATAACAATTCCCCTCTAGAAATAATTTTGTTTAACTTTAAGAAGGAGAT
ATACCATGGGCAGCAGCCATCATCATCATCATCACAGCAGCGGCCTGGAAGTTCTGTTCCAGGGGCCCCA
TATGTTTGATAGCCTGCGCAAAAAAAAAAGCGAACCGGCAGTTCTGAGCGAAATGCTGACCAAACAGCGT
CGTTATGATAGTCTGGTTCGTGCACTGCATACCGATATTTTTCGTTATGCATTTTGGCTGTGCGGTGATA
AACATGTTGCAGAAGATATTACCCAAGAAACCTTTCTGCGTGCATGGCGTAGCCTGGATAGCCTGAATGA
TGAAAAAGCAGCAAAAGCATGGCTGATTACCATTCTGCGTCGTGAAAATGCACGTCGTTTTGAACGTAAA
CAGTTCGATTATTCCGATGTTGAACAGGATCTGCTGGAAGATGTTCTGAGCACCAGCCATGAAGAAGATA
CCGAACAGTATTGGCTGCGTCGTCAGATTGGTAAACTGGATATTGAATATCGTGAACCGCTGCTGCTGCA
GCTGATTGGTGGTTTTAGCGGTGAAGAAATTGCAACCATGCTGGAACTGAATCGTAATACCGTTATGACC
CGTCTGTTTCGTGCCCGTAATCAGCTGAAAGATGCACTGGAAGCACCGGAAGTTCGTGGTCAGAGCAATG
GTTAAGGATCCAAGCTTGCGGCCGCACTCGAGCACCACCACCACCACCACTGAGATCCGGCTGCTAACAA
AGCCCGAAAGGAAGCTGAGTTGGCTGCTGCCACCGCTGAGCAATAACTAGCATAACCCCTTGGGGCCTCT
AAACGGGTCTTGAGGGGTTTTTTGCTGAAAGGAGGAACTATATCC
